>Addgene plasmid #157207 | pD649-HAsp-KIR2DL5A-COMP5AP-AviTag-9xHis | addgene full sequence | sequence record 486120 | Addgene NGS Result
TTTCAATATTATTGAAGCATTTATCAGGGTTATTGTCTCATGAGCGGATACATATTTGAATGTATTTAGA
AAAATAAACAAATAGGGGTCAGTGTTACAACCAATTAACCAATTCTGAACATTATCGCGAGCCCATTTAT
ACCTGAATATGGCTCATAACACCCCTTGCTCATGACCAAAATCCCTTAACGTGAGTTACGCGCGCGTCGT
TCCACTGAGCGTCAGACCCCGTAGAAAAGATCAAAGGATCTTCTTGAGATCCTTTTTTTCTGCGCGTAAT
CTGCTGCTTGCAAACAAAAAAACCACCGCTACCAGCGGTGGTTTGTTTGCCGGATCAAGAGCTACCAACT
CTTTTTCCGAAGGTAACTGGCTTCAGCAGAGCGCAGATACCAAATACTGTTCTTCTAGTGTAGCCGTAGT
TAGCCCACCACTTCAAGAACTCTGTAGCACCGCCTACATACCTCGCTCTGCTAATCCTGTTACCAGTGGC
TGCTGCCAGTGGCGATAAGTCGTGTCTTACCGGGTTGGACTCAAGACGATAGTTACCGGATAAGGCGCAG
CGGTCGGGCTGAACGGGGGGTTCGTGCACACAGCCCAGCTTGGAGCGAACGACCTACACCGAACTGAGAT
ACCTACAGCGTGAGCTATGAGAAAGCGCCACGCTTCCCGAAGGGAGAAAGGCGGACAGGTATCCGGTAAG
CGGCAGGGTCGGAACAGGAGAGCGCACGAGGGAGCTTCCAGGGGGAAACGCCTGGTATCTTTATAGTCCT
GTCGGGTTTCGCCACCTCTGACTTGAGCGTCGATTTTTGTGATGCTCGTCAGGGGGGCGGAGCCTATGGA
AAAACGCCAGCAACGCGGCCTTTTTACGGTTCCTGGCCTTTTGCTGGCCTTTTGCTCACATGTTCTTTCC
TGCGTTATCCCCTGATTCTGTGGATAACCGTATTACCGCCTTTGAGTGAGCTGATACCGCTCGCCGCAGC
CGAACGACCGAGCGCAGCGAGTCAGTGAGCGAGGAAGCGGAAGGCGAGAGTAGGGAACTGCCAGGCATCA
AACTAAGCAGAAGGCCCCTGACGGATGGCCTTTTTGCGTTTCTACAAACTCTTTCTGTGTTGTAAAACGA
CGGCCAGTCTTAAGCTCGGGCCCCCTGGGCGGTTCTGATAACGAGTAATCGTTAATCCGCAAATAACGTA
AAAACCCGCTTCGGCGGGTTTTTTTATGGGGGGAGTTTAGGGAAAGAGCATTTGTCAGAATATTTAAGGG
CGCCTGTCACTTTGCTTGATATATGAGAATTATTTAACCTTATAAATGAGAAAAAAGCAACGCACTTTAA
ATAAGATACGTTGCTTTTTCGATTGATGAACACCTATAATTAAACTATTCATCTATTATTTATGATTTTT
TGTATATACAATATTTCTAGTTTGTTAAAGAGAATTAAGAAAATAAATCTCGAAAATAATAAAGGGAAAA
TCAGTTTTTGATATCAAAATTATACATGTCAACGATAATACAAAATATAATACAAACTATAAGATGTTAT
CAGTATTTATTATCATTTAGAATAAATTTTGTGTCGCCCTTAATTGTGAGCGGATAACAATTACGAGCTT
CATGCACAGTGGCGTTGACTCAATATTGGCCATTAGCCATATTATTCATTGGTTATATAGCATAAATCAA
TATTGGCTATTGGCCATTGCATACGTTGTATCTATATCATAATATGTACATTTATATTGGCTCATGTCCA
ATATGACCGCCATGTTGGCATTGATTATTGACTAGTTATTAATAGTAATCAATTACGGGGTCATTAGTTC
ATAGCCCATATATGGAGTTCCGCGTTACATAACTTACGGTAAATGGCCCGCCTGGCTGACCGCCCAACGA
CCCCCGCCCATTGACGTCAATAATGACGTATGTTCCCATAGTAACGCCAATAGGGACTTTCCATTGACGT
CAATGGGTGGAGTATTTACGGTAAACTGCCCACTTGGCAGTACATCAAGTGTATCATATGCCAAGTACGC
CCCCTATTGACGTCAATGACGGTAAATGGCCCGCCTGGCATTATGCCCAGTACATGACCTTATGGGACTT
TCCTACTTGGCAGTACATCTACGTATTAGTCATCGCTATTACCATGGTGATGCGGTTTTGGCAGTACATC
AATGGGCGTGGATAGCGGTTTGACTCACGGGGATTTCCAAGTCTCCACCCCATTGACGTCAATGGGAGTT
TGTTTTGGCACCAAAATCAACGGGACTTTCCAAAATGTCGTAACAACTCCGCCCCATTGACGCAAATGGG
CGGTAGGCGTGTACGGTGGGAGGTCTATATAAGCAGAGCTCGTTTAGTGAACCGTCAGATCGCCTGGAGA
CGCCATCCACGCTGTTTTGACCTCCATAGAAGACACCGGGACCGATCCAGCCTCCGCGGCCGGGAACGGT
GCATTGGAACGCGGATTCCCCGTGCCAAGAGTGACGTAAGTACCGCCTATAGAGTCTATAGGCCCACCCC
CTTGGCTTCGTTAGAACGCGGCTACAATTAATACATAACCTTATGTATCATACACATACGATTTAGGTGA
CACTATAGAATAACATCCACTTTGCCTTTCTCTCCACAGGTGTCCACTCCCAGGTCCAACTGCACCTCGG
TTCTATCGAAAACGCGCCTGCTAGCGCCACCATGAAGACCATCATTGCCCTGAGCTACATCTTCTGCCTG
GTGTTCGCTGCGGCCGCCCATGAAGGTGGACAAGATAAGCCTCTGCTGAGCGCCTGGCCTTCTGCTGTTG
TTCCTAGAGGCGGACACGTGACCCTGCTGTGTAGAAGCAGACTGGGCTTCACCATCTTCAGCCTGTACAA
AGAGGACGGCGTCCCCGTTCCTGAGCTGTACAACAAGATCTTCTGGAAGTCCATCCTGATGGGCCCCGTG
ACACCAGCTCACGCCGGCACATATAGATGCAGAGGCTCTCACCCTAGAAGCCCCATTGAGTGGTCCGCTC
CTAGCAACCCTCTGGTCATCGTGGTCACCGGCCTGTTTGGCAAGCCTTCTCTGTCTGCTCAGCCTGGACC
TACAGTGCGGACAGGCGAGAATGTGACCCTGAGCTGCAGCAGCAGATCCAGCTTCGACATGTACCACCTG
AGCAGAGAGGGCAGAGCCCACGAACCTAGACTGCCTGCTGTGCCTTCCGTGAATGGCACCTTCCAGGCCG
ATTTTCCACTGGGACCTGCCACACACGGCGGCACCTACACATGTTTTGGCAGCCTGCACGACAGCCCCTA
CGAGTGGTCTGATCCTTCTGATCCACTGCTGGTGTCCGTGACCGGCAATAGCAGTAGCAGCAGCTCTAGC
CCTACCGAGCCTAGCAGCAAGACCGGCATCAGAAGGCATGGCGCGCCGGAAGATCAAGTTGATCCAAGAT
TGATTGATGGCAAGGGCGGATCTCTGGAGGTGCTGTTCCAGGGACCAGGCGGAAGCGGCAATCCCGGCGG
CGATCTGGCCCCCCAGATGCTGCGCGAGCTGCAGGAGACCAATGCCGCCCTGCAGGACGTGCGCGAGCTG
CTGCGCCACCGCGTGAAGGAGATCACCTTCCTGAAGAACACCGTGATGGAGTGCGACGCCTGCGGTATGC
AGCCCTCTAGAGGCTCCGGCTCCATCATCCCAGTTGAGGAGGAGAACCCGGACTTCTGGAACCGCGAGGC
AGCCGAGGCCCTGGGTGCCGCCAAGAAGCTGCAGCCTGCACAGACAGCCGCCAAGAACCTCATCATCTTC
CTGGGCGATGGGATGGGGGTGTCTACGGTGACAGCTGCCAGGATCCTAAAAGGGCAGAAGAAGGACAAAC
TGGGGCCTGAGATACCCCTGGCCATGGACCGCTTCCCATATGTGGCTCTGTCCAAGACATACAATGTAGA
CAAACATGTGCCAGACAGTGGAGCCACAGCCACGGCCTACCTGTGCGGGGTCAAGGGCAACTTCCAGACC
ATTGGCTTGAGTGCAGCCGCCCGCTTTAACCAGTGCAACACGACACGCGGCAACGAGGTCATCTCCGTGA
TGAATCGGGCCAAGAAAGCAGGGAAGTCAGTGGGAGTGGTAACCACCACACGAGTGCAGCACGCCTCGCC
AGCCGGCACCTACGCCCACACGGTGAACCGCAACTGGTACTCGGACGCCGACGTGCCTGCCTCGGCCCGC
CAGGAGGGGTGCCAGGACATCGCTACGCAGCTCATCTCCAACATGGACATTGACGTGATCCTAGGTGGAG
GCCGAAAGTACATGTTTCGCATGGGAACCCCAGACCCTGAGTACCCAGATGACTACAGCCAAGGTGGGAC
CAGGCTGGACGGGAAGAATCTGGTGCAGGAATGGCTGGCGAAGCGCCAGGGTGCCCGGTATGTGTGGAAC
CGCACTGAGCTCATGCAGGCTTCCCTGGACCCGTCTGTGACCCATCTCATGGGTCTCTTTGAGCCTGGAG
ACATGAAATACGAGATCCACCGAGACTCCACACTGGACCCCTCCCTGATGGAGATGACAGAGGCTGCCCT
GCGCCTGCTGAGCAGGAACCCCCGCGGCTTCTTCCTCTTCGTGGAGGGTGGTCGCATCGACCATGGTCAT
CATGAAAGCAGGGCTTACCGGGCACTGACTGAGACGATCATGTTCGACGACGCCATTGAGAGGGCGGGCC
AGCTCACCAGCGAGGAGGACACGCTGAGCCTCGTCACTGCCGACCACTCCCACGTCTTCTCCTTCGGAGG
CTACCCCCTGCGAGGGAGCTCCATCTTCGGGCTGGCCCCTGGCAAGGCCCGGGACAGGAAGGCCTACACG
GTCCTCCTATACGGAAACGGTCCAGGCTATGTGCTCAAGGACGGCGCCCGGCCGGATGTTACCGAGAGCG
AGAGCGGGAGCCCCGAGTATCGGCAGCAGTCAGCAGTGCCCCTGGACGAAGAGACCCACGCAGGCGAGGA
CGTGGCGGTGTTCGCGCGCGGCCCGCAGGCGCACCTGGTTCACGGCGTGCAGGAGCAGACCTTCATAGCG
CACGTCATGGCCTTCGCCGCCTGCCTGGAGCCCTACACCGCCTGCGACCTGGCGCCCCCCGCCGGCACCA
CCGACGCCGCGCACCCGGGTGGCGGAGGACTGAACGACATCTTCGAGGCTCAGAAAATCGAATGGCACGA
ACATCACCATCACCATCACCATCACCATTAAGGCCGGCCTGTAGTCACTGGCACAACGCGTTACCCGGTA
AGCCAATCGGGTATACACGGTCGTCATACTGCAGACAGGGTTCTTCTACTTTGCAAGATAGTCTTGAGTA
GTAAAATAAATAGATAGAGAAAATCAGCCTCGACTGTGCCTTCTAGTTGCCAGCCATCTGTTGTTTGCCC
CTCCCCCGTGCCTTCCTTGACCCTGGAAGGTGCCACTCCCACTGTCCTTTCCTAATAAAATGAGGAAATT
GCATCACAACACTCAACCCTATCTCGGTCTATTCTTTTGATTTATAAGGGATTTTGCCGATTTCGGCCTA
TTGGTTAAAAAATGAGCTGATTTAACAAAAATTTAACGCGAATTAATTCTGTGGAATGTGTGTCAGTTAG
GGTGTGGAAAGTCCCCAGGCTCCCCAGCAGGCAGAAGTATGCAAAGCATGCATCTCAATTAGTCAGCAAC
CAGGTGTGGAAAGTCCCCAGGCTCCCCAGCAGGCAGAAGTATGCAAAGCATGCATCTCAATTAGTCAGCA
ACCATAGTCCCGCCCCTAACTCCGCCCATCCCGCCCCTAACTCCGCCCAGTTCCGCCCATTCTCCGCCCC
ATGGCTGACTAATTTTTTTTATTTATGCAGAGGCCGAGGCCGCCTCTGCCTCTGAGCTATTCCAGAAGTA
GTGAGGAGGCTTTTTTGGAGGCCTAGGCTTTTGCAAAAAGCTCCCGGGAGCTTGTATATCCATTTTCGGA
TCTGATCAGCACGTGTTGACAATTAATCATCGGCATAGTATATCGGCATAGTATAATACGACAAGGTGAG
GAACTAAACCATGACCGAGTACAAGCCCACGGTGCGCCTCGCCACCCGCGACGACGTCCCCAGGGCCGTA
CGCACCCTCGCCGCCGCGTTCGCCGACTACCCCGCCACGCGCCACACCGTCGATCCGGACCGCCACATCG
AGCGGGTCACCGAGCTGCAAGAACTCTTCCTCACGCGCGTCGGGCTCGACATCGGCAAGGTGTGGGTCGC
GGACGACGGCGCCGCGGTGGCGGTCTGGACCACGCCGGAGAGCGTCGAAGCGGGGGCGGTGTTCGCCGAG
ATCGGCCCGCGCATGGCCGAGTTGAGCGGTTCCCGGCTGGCCGCGCAGCAACAGATGGAAGGCCTCCTGG
CGCCGCACCGGCCCAAGGAGCCCGCGTGGTTCCTGGCCACCGTCGGCGTCTCGCCCGACCACCAGGGCAA
GGGTCTGGGCAGCGCCGTCGTGCTCCCCGGAGTGGAGGCGGCCGAGCGCGCCGGGGTGCCCGCCTTCCTG
GAGACATCCGCGCCCCGCAACCTCCCCTTCTACGAGCGGCTCGGCTTCACCGTCACCGCCGACGTCGAGG
TGCCCGAAGGACCGCGCACCTGGTGCATGACCCGCAAGCCCGGTGCCTGACACGTGCTACGAGATTTCGA
TTCCACCGCCGCCTTCTATGAAAGGTTGGGCTTCGGAATCGTTTTCCGGGACGCCGGCTGGATGATCCTC
CAGCGCGGGGATCTCATGCTGGAGTTCTTCGCCCACCCCAACTTGTTTATTGCAGCTTATAATGGTTACA
AATAAAGCAATAGCATCACAAATTTCACAAATAAAGCATTTTTTTCACTGCATTCTAGTTGTGGTTTGTC
CAAACTCATCAATGTATCTTATCATGTCTGTATACCGTCGACCTCTAGCTAGAGCTTGGCGTAATCATGG
TCATTACCAATGCTTAATCAGTGAGGCACCTATCTCAGCGATCTGTCTATTTCGTTCATCCATAGTTGCC
TGACTCCCCGTCGTGTAGATAACTACGATACGGGAGGGCTTACCATCTGGCCCCAGCGCTGCGATGATAC
CGCGAGAACCACGCTCACCGGCTCCGGATTTATCAGCAATAAACCAGCCAGCCGGAAGGGCCGAGCGCAG
AAGTGGTCCTGCAACTTTATCCGCCTCCATCCAGTCTATTAATTGTTGCCGGGAAGCTAGAGTAAGTAGT
TCGCCAGTTAATAGTTTGCGCAACGTTGTTGCCATCGCTACAGGCATCGTGGTGTCACGCTCGTCGTTTG
GTATGGCTTCATTCAGCTCCGGTTCCCAACGATCAAGGCGAGTTACATGATCCCCCATGTTGTGCAAAAA
AGCGGTTAGCTCCTTCGGTCCTCCGATCGTTGTCAGAAGTAAGTTGGCCGCAGTGTTATCACTCATGGTT
ATGGCAGCACTGCATAATTCTCTTACTGTCATGCCATCCGTAAGATGCTTTTCTGTGACTGGTGAGTACT
CAACCAAGTCATTCTGAGAATAGTGTATGCGGCGACCGAGTTGCTCTTGCCCGGCGTCAATACGGGATAA
TACCGCGCCACATAGCAGAACTTTAAAAGTGCTCATCATTGGAAAACGTTCTTCGGGGCGAAAACTCTCA
AGGATCTTACCGCTGTTGAGATCCAGTTCGATGTAACCCACTCGTGCACCCAACTGATCTTCAGCATCTT
TTACTTTCACCAGCGTTTCTGGGTGAGCAAAAACAGGAAGGCAAAATGCCGCAAAAAAGGGAATAAGGGC
GACACGGAAATGTTGAATACTCATATTCTTCCTT
Features (pLannotate 1.2.2; 24 found; start..end, strand, type, name):
    119..143     -  CDS            KanR (fragment): aminoglycoside phosphotransferase; aph(3')-Ia; confers resistance to kanamycin
    254..842     +  rep_origin     ori: high-copy-number ColE1/pMB1/pBR322/pUC origin of replication
   1067..1084    +  terminator     rrnB T2 terminator (fragment): transcription terminator T2 from the E. coli rrnB gene
   1109..1128    -  CDS            lacZα (fragment): LacZα fragment of β-galactosidase; lacZ fragment
   1584..1600    +  protein_bind   lac operator: The lac repressor binds to the lac operator to inhibit transcription in E. coli. This inhibition can be relieved by adding lactose or isopropyl-β-D-thiogalactopyranoside (IPTG). lac repressor encoded by lacI
   1843..2146    +  enhancer       CMV enhancer: human cytomegalovirus immediate early enhancer
   2147..2350    +  promoter       CMV promoter: human cytomegalovirus (CMV) immediate early promoter
   2486..2529    +  intron         CMV intron (fragment): modified intron A from human cytomegalovirus
   2581..2599    +  promoter       SP6 promoter: promoter for bacteriophage SP6 RNA polymerase
   2603..2640    +  CDS            IgH signal sequence (fragment): signal sequence from the mouse immunoglobulin heavy chain variable region
   2698..3399    +  CDS            KIR2DL4 (fragment): KI2L4_HUMAN - Also known as CD158D, KIR103AS. Experimental evidence at protein level: Swiss-Prot protein existence level 1. Receptor for non-classical major histocompatibility class Ib HLA-G molecules. Recognizes HLA-G in complex with B2M/beta-2 microglobulin and a nonamer self-peptide (peptide-bound HLA-G-B2M). In decidual NK cells, binds peptide-bound HLA-G-B2M complex and triggers NK cell senescence-associated secretory phenotype as a molecular switch to promote vascular remodeling and fetal growth in early pregnancy (PubMed:23184984, PubMed:29262349, PubMed:16366734). May play a role in ba
   3496..3675    +  CDS            Comp (fragment): COMP_RAT - Experimental evidence at protein level: Swiss-Prot protein existence level 1. May play a role in the structural integrity of cartilage via its interaction with other extracellular matrix proteins such as the collagens and fibronectin. Can mediate the interaction of chondrocytes with the cartilage extracellular matrix through interaction with cell surface integrin receptors. Could play a role in the pathogenesis of osteoarthritis. Potent suppressor of apoptosis in both primary chondrocytes and transformed cells. Suppresses apoptosis by blocking the activation of caspase-3 and by indu
   3663..5115    +  CDS            SEAP (fragment): secreted alkaline phosphatase from human placenta The natural enzyme has a C-terminal transmembrane sequence that is replaced by a GPI anchor.
   5140..5181    +  CDS            AviTag™ (fragment): peptide tag that allows for enzymatic biotinylation
   5185..5208    +  CDS            8xHis: 8xHis affinity tag
   5354..5465    +  polyA_signal   bGH poly(A) signal: bovine growth hormone polyadenylation signal
   5466..5574    +  rep_origin     f1 ori (fragment): f1 bacteriophage origin of replication; arrow indicates direction of (+) strand synthesis
   5588..5917    +  promoter       SV40 promoter: SV40 enhancer and early promoter
   5965..6012    +  promoter       EM7 promoter: synthetic bacterial promoter&nbsp
   6031..6630    +  CDS            PuroR (fragment): puromycin N-acetyltransferase; pac from Streptomyces; confers resistance to puromycin
   6640..6765    +  CDS            ble (fragment): BLE_KLEPN - Experimental evidence at protein level: Swiss-Prot protein existence level 1. Binding protein with a strong affinity to the bleomycin family of antibiotics. Binds to CL990; an antimitotic-antibiotic compound. From Klebsiella pneumoniae.
   6760..6881    +  polyA_signal   SV40 poly(A) signal: SV40 polyadenylation signal
   6934..7794    -  CDS            AmpR: β-lactamase; bla; confers resistance to ampicillin, carbenicillin, and related antibiotics
   7797..89      -  promoter       AmpR promoter (fragment) (across the origin): bla
