[The description below was written by a language model from this plasmid's Addgene catalogue record and pLannotate feature annotations shown in this document.]
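Description:
pD649-HAsp-KIR2DL5A-COMP5AP-AviTag-9xHis is a mammalian expression plasmid built on the pD649 backbone for producing the extracellular domain of the human killer-cell immunoglobulin-like receptor KIR2DL5A (CD158F) as a secreted fusion protein. In bacteria it is maintained at high copy through a ColE1/pUC-type origin and selected with ampicillin via a full-length β-lactamase gene. Small fragments annotated as KanR, lacZα, f1 ori and rrnB terminator appear to be backbone remnants. For mammalian cells, an SV40 early promoter (with a bacterial EM7 promoter) drives a puromycin N-acetyltransferase cassette ending in an SV40 polyadenylation signal.

The expression unit uses the CMV immediate-early enhancer and promoter, followed by a fragment of CMV intron A and an SP6 promoter. The plasmid name indicates an HA signal peptide; the automated annotation labels a short stretch here as a partial IgH signal sequence. The 651 bp ectodomain insert sits between preserved 5′ and 3′ restriction sites. The annotation tool calls this region a KIR2DL4 fragment, most likely because of homology within the KIR family, whereas the catalogue identifies it as KIR2DL5A. Downstream and in frame are a coiled-coil segment of cartilage oligomeric matrix protein (the "COMP5" name suggests a pentamerising module that raises binding avidity), human placental alkaline phosphatase as an enzymatic reporter, an AviTag for site-specific biotinylation and a polyhistidine tag for purification (named 9xHis, annotated as 8xHis), ending at a bGH polyadenylation signal.

The construct belongs to a collection generated to map extracellular interactions among human immunoglobulin-superfamily cell-surface proteins. The depositor notes that some plasmids in the set may carry an IS4-like transposase element upstream of the CMV promoter; none is annotated here.
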