Addgene plasmid #157207: pD649-HAsp-KIR2DL5A-COMP5AP-AviTag-9xHis
Purpose: Mammalian expression of cell-surface protein extracellular domain fused to COMP5AP-AviTag-9xHis. Protein is secreted from cells.
Depositing lab: Chris Garcia. Depositing organization: Stanford University. Publication: A Human IgSF Cell-Surface Interactome Reveals a Complex Network of Protein-Protein Interactions. Wojtowicz WM, Vielmetter J, Fernandes RA, Siepe DH, Eastman CL, Chisholm GB, Cox S, Klock H, Anderson PW, Rue SM, Miller JJ, Glaser SM, Bragstad ML, Vance J, Lam AW, Lesley SA, Zinn K, Garcia KC. Cell. 2020 Aug 20;182(4):1027-1043.e17. doi: 10.1016/j.cell.2020.07.025. PubMed 32822567.
Backbone
  Vector backbone: pD649
  Backbone size w/o insert (bp): 7153
  Vector type: Mammalian Expression
Growth in bacteria
  Bacterial resistance: Ampicillin, 100 μg/mL
  Growth temperature: 37°C
  Growth strain: DH5alpha
  Copy number: High Copy
Gene/Insert
  Gene/Insert name: KIR2DL5A (alt name: KI2LA)
  Species: H. sapiens (human)
  Insert size (bp): 651
  Entrez Gene: KIR2DL5A (a.k.a. CD158F, KIR2DL5, KIR2DL5.1, KIR2DL5.3)
  Promoter: CMV/SP6
  Tag / fusion protein: COMP5AP-AviTag-9xHis (C terminal on backbone)
  Cloning method: Restriction Enzyme; 5′ cloning site GCGGCCGC (not destroyed); 3′ cloning site GGCGCGCC (not destroyed)
  Sequencing primers: 5′ ATTTAGGTGACACTATAG; 3′ CGTCGCACTCCATCACGGTG
Resource information
  A portion of this plasmid was derived from a plasmid made by: synthesis by ThermoFisher
Terms and licenses: Academic/Nonprofit Terms; Industry Terms: Not Available to Industry
Depositor comments: Some plasmids in this collection may have an IS4-like element ISVsa5 family transposase upstream of the CMV promoter.
How to cite: pD649-HAsp-KIR2DL5A-COMP5AP-AviTag-9xHis was a gift from Chris Garcia (Addgene plasmid # 157207 ; http://n2t.net/addgene:157207 ; RRID:Addgene_157207)
