>Addgene plasmid #157207 | pD649-HAsp-KIR2DL5A-COMP5AP-AviTag-9xHis | depositor partial sequence | sequence record 303524 | insert (extracellular domain)
CATGAAGGTGGACAAGATAAGCCTCTGCTGAGCGCCTGGCCTTCTGCTGTTGTTCCTAGAGGCGGACACG
TGACCCTGCTGTGTAGAAGCAGACTGGGCTTCACCATCTTCAGCCTGTACAAAGAGGACGGCGTCCCCGT
TCCTGAGCTGTACAACAAGATCTTCTGGAAGTCCATCCTGATGGGCCCCGTGACACCAGCTCACGCCGGC
ACATATAGATGCAGAGGCTCTCACCCTAGAAGCCCCATTGAGTGGTCCGCTCCTAGCAACCCTCTGGTCA
TCGTGGTCACCGGCCTGTTTGGCAAGCCTTCTCTGTCTGCTCAGCCTGGACCTACAGTGCGGACAGGCGA
GAATGTGACCCTGAGCTGCAGCAGCAGATCCAGCTTCGACATGTACCACCTGAGCAGAGAGGGCAGAGCC
CACGAACCTAGACTGCCTGCTGTGCCTTCCGTGAATGGCACCTTCCAGGCCGATTTTCCACTGGGACCTG
CCACACACGGCGGCACCTACACATGTTTTGGCAGCCTGCACGACAGCCCCTACGAGTGGTCTGATCCTTC
TGATCCACTGCTGGTGTCCGTGACCGGCAATAGCAGTAGCAGCAGCTCTAGCCCTACCGAGCCTAGCAGC
AAGACCGGCATCAGAAGGCAT
